>Addgene plasmid #141799 | TFORF1145 | addgene full sequence | sequence record 415117 | Addgene NGS Result
TTAATGTAGTCTTATGCAATACTCTTGTAGTCTTGCAACATGGTAACGATGAGTTAGCAACATGCCTTAC
AAGGAGAGAAAAAGCACCGTGCATGCCGATTGGTGGAAGTAAGGTGGTACGATCGTGCCTTATTAGGAAG
GCAACAGACGGGTCTGACATGGATTGGACGAACCACTGAATTGCCGCATTGCAGAGATATTGTATTTAAG
TGCCTAGCTCGATACATAAACGGGTCTCTCTGGTTAGACCAGATCTGAGCCTGGGAGCTCTCTGGCTAAC
TAGGGAACCCACTGCTTAAGCCTCAATAAAGCTTGCCTTGAGTGCTTCAAGTAGTGTGTGCCCGTCTGTT
GTGTGACTCTGGTAACTAGAGATCCCTCAGACCCTTTTAGTCAGTGTGGAAAATCTCTAGCAGTGGCGCC
CGAACAGGGACTTGAAAGCGAAAGGGAAACCAGAGGAGCTCTCTCGACGCAGGACTCGGCTTGCTGAAGC
GCGCACGGCAAGAGGCGAGGGGCGGCGACTGGTGAGTACGCCAAAAATTTTGACTAGCGGAGGCTAGAAG
GAGAGAGATGGGTGCGAGAGCGTCAGTATTAAGCGGGGGAGAATTAGATCGCGATGGGAAAAAATTCGGT
TAAGGCCAGGGGGAAAGAAAAAATATAAATTAAAACATATAGTATGGGCAAGCAGGGAGCTAGAACGATT
CGCAGTTAATCCTGGCCTGTTAGAAACATCAGAAGGCTGTAGACAAATACTGGGACAGCTACAACCATCC
CTTCAGACAGGATCAGAAGAACTTAGATCATTATATAATACAGTAGCAACCCTCTATTGTGTGCATCAAA
GGATAGAGATAAAAGACACCAAGGAAGCTTTAGACAAGATAGAGGAAGAGCAAAACAAAAGTAAGACCAC
CGCACAGCAAGCGGCCGCTGATCTTCAGACCTGGAGGAGGAGATATGAGGGACAATTGGAGAAGTGAATT
ATATAAATATAAAGTAGTAAAAATTGAACCATTAGGAGTAGCACCCACCAAGGCAAAGAGAAGAGTGGTG
CAGAGAGAAAAAAGAGCAGTGGGAATAGGAGCTTTGTTCCTTGGGTTCTTGGGAGCAGCAGGAAGCACTA
TGGGCGCAGCGTCAATGACGCTGACGGTACAGGCCAGACAATTATTGTCTGGTATAGTGCAGCAGCAGAA
CAATTTGCTGAGGGCTATTGAGGCGCAACAGCATCTGTTGCAACTCACAGTCTGGGGCATCAAGCAGCTC
CAGGCAAGAATCCTGGCTGTGGAAAGATACCTAAAGGATCAACAGCTCCTGGGGATTTGGGGTTGCTCTG
GAAAACTCATTTGCACCACTGCTGTGCCTTGGAATGCTAGTTGGAGTAATAAATCTCTGGAACAGATTTG
GAATCACACGACCTGGATGGAGTGGGACAGAGAAATTAACAATTACACAAGCTTAATACACTCCTTAATT
GAAGAATCGCAAAACCAGCAAGAAAAGAATGAACAAGAATTATTGGAATTAGATAAATGGGCAAGTTTGT
GGAATTGGTTTAACATAACAAATTGGCTGTGGTATATAAAATTATTCATAATGATAGTAGGAGGCTTGGT
AGGTTTAAGAATAGTTTTTGCTGTACTTTCTATAGTGAATAGAGTTAGGCAGGGATATTCACCATTATCG
TTTCAGACCCACCTCCCAACCCCGAGGGGACCCATGCATTGCATCTCAATTAGTCAGCAACCAGGTGTGG
AAAGTCCCCAGGCTCCCCAGCAGGCAGAAGTATGCAAAGCATGCGTCTCAATTAGTCAGCAACCATAGTC
CCGCCCCTAACTCCGCCCATCCCGCCCCTAACTCCGCCCAGTTCCGCCCATTCTCCGCCCCATGGCTGAC
TAATTTTTTTTATTTATGCAGAGGCCGAGGCCGCCTCGGCCTCTGAGCTATTCCAGAAGTAGTGAGGAGG
CTTTTTTGGAGGCCTAGGCTTTTGCAAAAAGCTTTCTAGAGGTACCACCGGAGCTTACCATGACCGAGTA
CAAGCCCACGGTGCGCCTCGCCACCCGCGACGACGTCCCCAGGGCCGTACGCACCCTCGCCGCCGCGTTC
GCCGACTACCCCGCCACGCGCCACACCGTCGATCCGGACCGCCACATCGAGCGGGTCACCGAGCTGCAAG
AACTCTTCCTCACGCGCGTCGGGCTCGACATCGGCAAGGTGTGGGTCGCGGACGACGGCGCCGCCGTGGC
GGTCTGGACCACGCCGGAGAGCGTCGAAGCGGGGGCGGTGTTCGCCGAGATCGGCCCGCGCATGGCCGAG
TTGAGCGGTTCCCGGCTGGCCGCGCAGCAACAGATGGAAGGCCTCCTGGCGCCGCACCGGCCCAAGGAGC
CCGCGTGGTTCCTGGCCACCGTCGGCGTCTCGCCCGACCACCAGGGCAAGGGTCTGGGCAGCGCCGTCGT
GCTCCCCGGAGTGGAGGCGGCCGAGCGCGCCGGGGTGCCCGCCTTCCTGGAGACCTCCGCGCCCCGCAAC
CTCCCCTTCTACGAGCGGCTCGGCTTCACCGTCACCGCCGACGTCGAGGTGCCCGAAGGACCGCGCACCT
GGTGCATGACCCGCAAGCCCGGTGCCAGTTAACGAATTCTAGATCTTGAGACAAATGGCAGTATTCATCC
ACAATTTTAAAAGAAAAGGGGGGATTGGGGGGTACAGTGCAGGGGAAAGAATAGTAGACATAATAGCAAC
AGACATACAAACTAAAGAATTACAAAAACAAATTACAAAAATTCAAAATTTTCGGGTTTATTACAGGGAC
AGCAGAGATCCACTTTGGCGCCGGCTCGAGGCCTGCAGGTGCAAAGATGGATAAAGTTTTAAACAGAGAG
GAATCTTTGCAGCTAATGGACCTTCTAGGTCTTGAAAGGAGTGGGAATTGGCTCCGGTGCCCGTCAGTGG
GCAGAGCGCACATCGCCCACAGTCCCCGAGAAGTTGGGGGGAGGGGTCGGCAATTGAACCGGTGCCTAGA
GAAGGTGGCGCGGGGTAAACTGGGAAAGTGATGTCGTGTACTGGCTCCGCCTTTTTCCCGAGGGTGGGGG
AGAACCGTATATAAGTGCAGTAGTCGCCGTGAACGTTCTTTTTCGCAACGGGTTTGCCGCCAGAACACAG
GTAAGTGCCGTGTGTGGTTCCCGCGGGCCTGGCCTCTTTACGGGTTATGGCCCTTGCGTGCCTTGAATTA
CTTCCACCTGGCTGCAGTACGTGATTCTTGATCCCGAGCTTCGGGTTGGAAGTGGGTGGGAGAGTTCGAG
GCCTTGCGCTTAAGGAGCCCCTTCGCCTCGTGCTTGAGTTGAGGCCTGGCCTGGGCGCTGGGGCCGCCGC
GTGCGAATCTGGTGGCACCTTCGCGCCTGTCTCGCTGCTTTCGATAAGTCTCTAGCCATTTAAAATTTTT
GATGACCTGCTGCGACGCTTTTTTTCTGGCAAGATAGTCTTGTAAATGCGGGCCAAGATCTGCACACTGG
TATTTCGGTTTTTGGGGCCGCGGGCGGCGACGGGGCCCGTGCGTCCCAGCGCACATGTTCGGCGAGGCGG
GGCCTGCGAGCGCGGCCACCGAGAATCGGACGGGGGTAGTCTCAAGCTGGCCGGCCTGCTCTGGTGCCTG
GCCTCGCGCCGCCGTGTATCGCCCCGCCCTGGGCGGCAAGGCTGGCCCGGTCGGCACCAGTTGCGTGAGC
GGAAAGATGGCCGCTTCCCGGCCCTGCTGCAGGGAGCTCAAAATGGAGGACGCGGCGCTCGGGAGAGCGG
GCGGGTGAGTCACCCACACAAAGGAAAAGGGCCTTTCCGTCCTCAGCCGTCGCTTCATGTGACTCCACGG
AGTACCGGGCGCCGTCCAGGCACCTCGATTAGTTCTCGAGCTTTTGGAGTACGTCGTCTTTAGGTTGGGG
GGAGGGGTTTTATGCGATGGAGTTTCCCCACACTGAGTGGGTGGAGACTGAAGTTAGGCCAGCTTGGCAC
TTGATGTAATTCTCCTTGGAATTTGCCCTTTTTGAGTTTGGATCTTGGTTCATTCTCAAGCCTCAGACAG
TGGTTCAAAGTTTTTTTCTTCCATTTCAGGTGTCGTGAGGCTAGCACCGCCACCATGGAAGATTATACCA
AAATAGAGAAAATTGGAGAAGGTACCTATGGAGTTGTGTATAAGGGTAGACACAAAACTACAGGTCAAGT
GGTAGCCATGAAAAAAATCAGACTAGAAAGTGAAGAGGAAGGGGTTCCTAGTACTGCAATTCGGGAAATT
TCTCTATTAAAGGAACTTCGTCATCCAAATATAGTCAGTCTTCAGGATGTGCTTATGCAGGATTCCAGGT
TATATCTCATCTTTGAGTTTCTTTCCATGGATCTGAAGAAATACTTGGATTCTATCCCTCCTGGTCAGTA
CATGGATTCTTCACTTGTTAAGGTAGTAACACTCTGGTACAGATCTCCAGAAGTATTGCTGGGGTCAGCT
CGTTACTCAACTCCAGTTGACATTTGGAGTATAGGCACCATATTTGCTGAACTAGCAACTAAGAAACCAC
TTTTCCATGGGGATTCAGAAATTGATCAACTCTTCAGGATTTTCAGAGCTTTGGGCACTCCCAATAATGA
AGTGTGGCCAGAAGTGGAATCTTTACAGGACTATAAGAATACATTTCCCAAATGGAAACCAGGAAGCCTA
GCATCCCATGTCAAAAACTTGGATGAAAATGGCTTGGATTTGCTCTCGAAAATGTTAATCTATGATCCAG
CCAAACGAATTTCTGGCAAAATGGCACTGAATCATCCATATTTTAATGATTTGGACAATCAGATTAAGAA
GATGTAGTAATGAACTAGTCCGTAACTTGAAAGTATTTCGATTTCTTGGCTTTATATATCTTGTGGAAAG
GACGAGCTAGAAACACTGGTCAGGCCAAGACGCGTTAAGTCGACAATCAACCTCTGGATTACAAAATTTG
TGAAAGATTGACTGGTATTCTTAACTATGTTGCTCCTTTTACGCTATGTGGATACGCTGCTTTAATGCCT
TTGTATCATGCTATTGCTTCCCGTATGGCTTTCATTTTCTCCTCCTTGTATAAATCCTGGTTGCTGTCTC
TTTATGAGGAGTTGTGGCCCGTTGTCAGGCAACGTGGCGTGGTGTGCACTGTGTTTGCTGACGCAACCCC
CACTGGTTGGGGCATTGCCACCACCTGTCAGCTCCTTTCCGGGACTTTCGCTTTCCCCCTCCCTATTGCC
ACGGCGGAACTCATCGCCGCCTGCCTTGCCCGCTGCTGGACAGGGGCTCGGCTGTTGGGCACTGACAATT
CCGTGGTGTTGTCGGGGAAATCATCGTCCTTTCCTTGGCTGCTCGCCTGTGTTGCCACCTGGATTCTGCG
CGGGACGTCCTTCTGCTACGTCCCTTCGGCCCTCAATCCAGCGGACCTTCCTTCCCGCGGCCTGCTGCCG
GCTCTGCGGCCTCTTCCGCGTCTTCGCCTTCGCCCTCAGACGAGTCGGATCTCCCTTTGGGCCGCCTCCC
CGCGTCGACTTTAAGACCAATGACTTACAAGGCAGCTGTAGATCTTAGCCACTTTTTAAAAGAAAAGGGG
GGACTGGAAGGGCTAATTCACTCCCAACGAAGACAAGATCTGCTTTTTGCTTGTACTGGGTCTCTCTGGT
TAGACCAGATCTGAGCCTGGGAGCTCTCTGGCTAACTAGGGAACCCACTGCTTAAGCCTCAATAAAGCTT
GCCTTGAGTGCTTCAAGTAGTGTGTGCCCGTCTGTTGTGTGACTCTGGTAACTAGAGATCCCTCAGACCC
TTTTAGTCAGTGTGGAAAATCTCTAGCAGTACGTATAGTAGTTCATGTCATCTTATTATTCAGTATTTAT
AACTTGCAAAGAAATGAATATCAGAGAGTGAGAGGAACTTGTTTATTGCAGCTTATAATGGTTACAAATA
AAGCAATAGCATCACAAATTTCACAAATAAAGCATTTTTTTCACTGCATTCTAGTTGTGGTTTGTCCAAA
CTCATCAATGTATCTTATCATGTCTGGCTCTAGCTATCCCGCCCCTAACTCCGCCCATCCCGCCCCTAAC
TCCGCCCAGTTCCGCCCATTCTCCGCCCCATGGCTGACTAATTTTTTTTATTTATGCAGAGGCCGAGGCC
GCCTCGGCCTCTGAGCTATTCCAGAAGTAGTGAGGAGGCTTTTTTGGAGGCCTAGGGACGTACCCAATTC
GCCCTATAGTGAGTCGTATTACGCGCGCTCACTGGCCGTCGTTTTACAACGTCGTGACTGGGAAAACCCT
GGCGTTACCCAACTTAATCGCCTTGCAGCACATCCCCCTTTCGCCAGCTGGCGTAATAGCGAAGAGGCCC
GCACCGATCGCCCTTCCCAACAGTTGCGCAGCCTGAATGGCGAATGGG
[124 nt withheld, positions 6419-6542]
C
[91 nt withheld, positions 6544-6634]
A
[49 nt withheld, positions 6636-6684]
CCTTTGACGTTGGAGTCCACGTTCTTT
[37 nt withheld, positions 6712-6748]
ACCCTATCTCGGTCTATTCTTTTGATTTATAAGGGATTTTGCCGATTTCGGCCTATTGGTTAAAAAATGA
GCTGATTTAACAAAAATTTAACGCGAATTTTAACAAAATATTAACGCTTACAATTTAGGTGGCACTTTTC
GGGGAAATGTGCGCGGAACCCCTATTTGTTTATTTTTCTAAATACATTCAAATATGTATCCGCTCATGAG
ACAATAACCCTGATAAATGCTTCAATAATATTGAAAAAGGAAGAGTATGAGTATTCAACATTTCCGTGTC
GCCCTTATTCCCTTTTTTGCGGCATTTTGCCTTCCTGTTTTTGCTCACCCAGAAACGCTGGTGAAAGTAA
AAGATGCTGAAGATCAGTTGGGTGCACGAGTGGGTTACATCGAACTGGATCTCAACAGCGGTAAGATCCT
TGAGAGTTTTCGCCCCGAAGAACGTTTTCCAATGATGAGCACTTTTAAAGTTCTGCTATGTGGCGCGGTA
TTATCCCGTATTGACGCCGGGCAAGAGCAACTCGGTCGCCGCATACACTATTCTCAGAATGACTTGGTTG
AGTACTCACCAGTCACAGAAAAGCATCTTACGGATGGCATGACAGTAAGAGAATTATGCAGTGCTGCCAT
AACCATGAGTGATAACACTGCGGCCAACTTACTTCTGACAACGATCGGAGGACCGAAGGAGCTAACCGCT
TTTTTGCACAACATGGGGGATCATGTAACTCGCCTTGATCGTTGGGAACCGGAGCTGAATGAAGCCATAC
CAAACGACGAGCGTGACACCACGATGCCTGTAGCAATGGCAACAACGTTGCGCAAACTATTAACTGGCGA
ACTACTTACTCTAGCTTCCCGGCAACAATTAATAGACTGGATGGAGGCGGATAAAGTTGCAGGACCACTT
CTGCGCTCGGCCCTTCCGGCTGGCTGGTTTATTGCTGATAAATCTGGAGCCGGTGAGCGTGGGTCTCGCG
GTATCATTGCAGCACTGGGGCCAGATGGTAAGCCCTCCCGTATCGTAGTTATCTACACGACGGGGAGTCA
GGCAACTATGGATGAACGAAATAGACAGATCGCTGAGATAGGTGCCTCACTGATTAAGCATTGGTAACTG
TCAGACCAAGTTTACTCATATATACTTTAGATTGATTTAAAACTTCATTTTTAATTTAAAAGGATCTAGG
TGAAGATCCTTTTTGATAATCTCATGACCAAAATCCCTTAACGTGAGTTTTCGTTCCACTGAGCGTCAGA
CCCCGTAGAAAAGATCAAAGGATCTTCTTGAGATCCTTTTTTTCTGCGCGTAATCTGCTGCTTGCAAACA
AAAAAACCACCGCTACCAGCGGTGGTTTGTTTGCCGGATCAAGAGCTACCAACTCTTTTTCCGAAGGTAA
CTGGCTTCAGCAGAGCGCAGATACCAAATACTGTTCTTCTAGTGTAGCCGTAGTTAGGCCACCACTTCAA
GAACTCTGTAGCACCGCCTACATACCTCGCTCTGCTAATCCTGTTACCAGTGGCTGCTGCCAGTGGCGAT
AAGTCGTGTCTTACCGGGTTGGACTCAAGACGATAGTTACCGGATAAGGCGCAGCGGTCGGGCTGAACGG
GGGGTTCGTGCACACAGCCCAGCTTGGAGCGAACGACCTACACCGAACTGAGATACCTACAGCGTGAGCT
ATGAGAAAGCGCCACGCTTCCCGAAGGGAGAAAGGCGGACAGGTATCCGGTAAGCGGCAGGGTCGGAACA
GGAGAGCGCACGAGGGAGCTTCCAGGGGGAAACGCCTGGTATCTTTATAGTCCTGTCGGGTTTCGCCACC
TCTGACTTGAGCGTCGATTTTTGTGATGCTCGTCAGGGGGGCGGAGCCTATGGAAAAACGCCAGCAACGC
GGCCTTTTTACGGTTCCTGGCCTTTTGCTGGCCTTTTGCTCACATGTTCTTTCCTGCGTTATCCCCTGAT
TCTGTGGATAACCGTATTACCGCCTTTGAGTGAGCTGATACCGCTCGCCGCAGCCGAACGACCGAGCGCA
GCGAGTCAGTGAGCGAGGAAGCGGAAGAGCGCCCAATACGCAAACCGCCTCTCCCCGCGCGTTGGCCGAT
TCATTAATGCAGCTGGCACGACAGGTTTCCCGACTGGAAAGCGGGCAGTGAGCGCAACGCAATTAATGTG
AGTTAGCTCACTCATTAGGCACCCCAGGCTTTACACTTTATGCTTCCGGCTCGTATGTTGTGTGGAATTG
TGAGCGGATAACAATTTCACACAGGAAACAGCTATGACCATGATTACGCCAAGCGCGCAATTAACCCTCA
CTAAAGGGAACAAAAGCTGGAGCTGCAAGC
Features (pLannotate 1.2.2; 31 found; start..end, strand, type, name):
      5..231     +  promoter       RSV promoter: Rous sarcoma virus enhancer/promoter
    232..412     +  LTR            5' LTR (truncated): truncated 5' long terminal repeat (LTR) from HIV-1
    459..584     +  misc_feature   HIV-1 Ψ: packaging signal of human immunodeficiency virus type 1
    568..931     +  CDS            HIV-1 gag (fragment): gag protein from human immunodeficiency virus 1; gag
   1077..1310    +  misc_feature   RRE: The Rev response element (RRE) of HIV-1 allows for Rev-dependent mRNA export from the nucleus to the cytoplasm.
   1687..1713    +  CDS            Rev (fragment): human immunodeficiency virus 1 (HIV-1) Rev protein; rev; enhances nuclear export of unspliced and incompletely spliced viral mRNAs
   1720..1743    +  promoter       SV40 promoter (fragment): SV40 early promoter
   1744..1815    +  promoter       SV40 promoter (fragment): SV40 enhancer and early promoter
   1839..1974    +  rep_origin     SV40 ori: SV40 origin of replication
   2020..2616    +  CDS            PuroR (fragment): puromycin N-acetyltransferase; pac from Streptomyces; confers resistance to puromycin
   2665..2782    +  misc_feature   cPPT/CTS: central polypurine tract and central termination sequence of HIV-1
   2847..2913    +  CDS            small t antigen (fragment): SV40 (simian virus 40) small t antigen
   2920..4098    +  promoter       EF-1α promoter: strong constitutive promoter for human elongation factor EF-1α
   4115..4834    +  CDS            CDK1 (fragment): CDK1_HUMAN - Also known as CDC2, CDC28A, CDKN1, P34CDC2. Experimental evidence at protein level: Swiss-Prot protein existence level 1. (Microbial infection) Acts as a receptor for hepatitis C virus (HCV) in hepatocytes and facilitates its cell entry. From Homo sapiens (Human).
   4850..4903    +  promoter       U6 promoter (fragment): RNA polymerase III promoter for human U6 snRNA
   4945..5533    +  misc_feature   WPRE: woodchuck hepatitis virus posttranscriptional regulatory element
   5584..5603    +  misc_feature   cPPT/CTS (fragment): central polypurine tract and central termination sequence of HIV-1
   5605..5838    +  LTR            3' LTR (ΔU3): self-inactivating 3' long terminal repeat (LTR) from HIV-1
   5916..6037    +  polyA_signal   SV40 poly(A) signal: SV40 polyadenylation signal
   6077..6212    +  rep_origin     SV40 ori: SV40 origin of replication
   6233..6251    -  promoter       T7 promoter: promoter for bacteriophage T7 RNA polymerase
   6259..6414    +  CDS            lacZα (fragment): LacZα fragment of β-galactosidase; lacZ fragment
   6419..6847    +  rep_origin     f1 ori (sequence partly withheld): f1 bacteriophage origin of replication; arrow indicates direction of (+) strand synthesis
   6900..7004    +  promoter       AmpR promoter: bla
   7005..7865    +  CDS            AmpR: β-lactamase; bla; confers resistance to ampicillin, carbenicillin, and related antibiotics
   8036..8624    +  rep_origin     ori: high-copy-number ColE1/pMB1/pBR322/pUC origin of replication
   8807..8899    +  CDS            lacI (fragment): lac repressor; lacI; The lac repressor binds to the lac operator to inhibit transcription in E. coli. This inhibition can be relieved by adding lactose or isopropyl-β-D-thiogalactopyranoside (IPTG).
   8912..8933    +  protein_bind   CAP binding site: CAP binding activates transcription in the presence of cAMP. E. coli catabolite activator protein
   8948..8978    +  promoter       lac promoter: promoter for the E. coli lac operon
   8986..9002    +  protein_bind   lac operator: The lac repressor binds to the lac operator to inhibit transcription in E. coli. This inhibition can be relieved by adding lactose or isopropyl-β-D-thiogalactopyranoside (IPTG). lac repressor encoded by lacI
   9047..9065    +  promoter       T3 promoter: promoter for bacteriophage T3 RNA polymerase
