[The description below was written by a language model from this plasmid's Addgene catalogue record and pLannotate feature annotations shown in this document.]
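Description:
TFORF1145 is a third-generation-style, self-inactivating lentiviral expression plasmid built on the pLX_TRC317 backbone and carrying a human CDK1 open reading frame. It belongs to a barcoded collection of transcription factor ORF constructs. In bacteria it is maintained through a high-copy ColE1/pUC-type origin with ampicillin selection (AmpR under its own bla promoter). An f1 origin and remnants of lac/lacZα cloning sequences flanked by T7 and T3 promoters are also present in the backbone. The depositor notes that the plasmid can recombine, as is common for LTR-containing vectors.

The viral genome is transcribed from an RSV promoter fused to a truncated HIV-1 5' LTR, followed by the Ψ packaging signal with a partial gag sequence, the Rev response element for Rev-dependent nuclear export, and a cPPT/CTS element that aids nuclear import of the reverse-transcribed genome. It ends in a ΔU3 3' LTR, which inactivates LTR promoter activity after integration, and a downstream SV40 poly(A) signal. Within this unit an SV40 early promoter/origin drives puromycin N-acetyltransferase for selection of transduced mammalian cells. A separate EF-1α promoter drives the CDK1 coding sequence, annotated over about 720 bp within the 824 bp recorded insert. A WPRE downstream enhances transcript stability and expression. According to the record, each ORF is paired with a unique 24-bp barcode, although the barcode is not annotated in the feature table. A short U6-promoter-like fragment lies between the ORF and WPRE and probably reflects flanking or priming sequence rather than a functional promoter.

The construct is intended for constitutive overexpression of the ORF in mammalian cells. The barcode allows the ORF to be identified by sequencing in pooled overexpression screens, such as those for directed differentiation.
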