Addgene plasmid #141799: TFORF1145
Purpose: Lentiviral vector for overexpressing transcription factor ORFs with unique 24-bp barcodes. Barcodes facilitate identification of transcription factors in pooled screens.
Depositing lab: Feng Zhang. Depositing organization: Broad Institute. Publication: A transcription factor atlas of directed differentiation. Joung J, Ma S, Tay T, Geiger-Schuller KR, Kirchgatterer PC, Verdine VK, Guo B, Arias-Garcia MA, Allen WE, Singh A, Kuksenko O, Abudayyeh OO, Gootenberg JS, Fu Z, Macrae RK, Buenrostro JD, Regev A, Zhang F. Cell. 2023 Jan 5;186(1):209-229.e26. doi: 10.1016/j.cell.2022.11.026. PubMed 36608654.
Backbone
  Vector backbone: pLX_TRC317
  Backbone manufacturer: Broad Institute Genetic Perturbation Platform
  Backbone size w/o insert (bp): 8264
  Vector type: Mammalian Expression, Lentiviral
  Selectable markers: Puromycin
Growth in bacteria
  Bacterial resistance: Ampicillin, 100 μg/mL
  Growth temperature: 37°C
  Growth strain: NEB Stable
  Copy number: High Copy
Gene/Insert
  Gene/Insert name: CDK1
  Species: H. sapiens (human)
  Insert size (bp): 824
  Entrez Gene: CDK1 (a.k.a. CDC2, CDC28A, P34CDC2)
  Promoter: EF1a
  Cloning method: Unknown
  Sequencing primers: 5′ GGGTGGAGACTGAAGTTAGGCCAG; 3′ CACATAGCGTAAAAGGAGCAACATAG
Terms and licenses: Academic/Nonprofit Terms; Industry Terms: Not Available to Industry
Depositor comments: NM_033379,ENST00000316629,ENST00000373809 . The transcription factor ORF portion of this plasmid was synthesized by Genewiz. Please test multiple small colonies in case of plasmid recombination. To make this collection available in a timely manner, a portion of this collection was not fully sequenced by Addgene. If an Addgene verified full plasmid sequence is not available, please contact us prior to placing an order to request the full sequence.
How to cite: TFORF1145 was a gift from Feng Zhang (Addgene plasmid # 141799 ; http://n2t.net/addgene:141799 ; RRID:Addgene_141799)
