>Addgene plasmid #141799 | TFORF1145 | depositor partial sequence | sequence record 277534 | Insert
ACCGCCACCATGGAAGATTATACCAAAATAGAGAAAATTGGAGAAGGTACCTATGGAGTTGTGTATAAGG
GTAGACACAAAACTACAGGTCAAGTGGTAGCCATGAAAAAAATCAGACTAGAAAGTGAAGAGGAAGGGGT
TCCTAGTACTGCAATTCGGGAAATTTCTCTATTAAAGGAACTTCGTCATCCAAATATAGTCAGTCTTCAG
GATGTGCTTATGCAGGATTCCAGGTTATATCTCATCTTTGAGTTTCTTTCCATGGATCTGAAGAAATACT
TGGATTCTATCCCTCCTGGTCAGTACATGGATTCTTCACTTGTTAAGGTAGTAACACTCTGGTACAGATC
TCCAGAAGTATTGCTGGGGTCAGCTCGTTACTCAACTCCAGTTGACATTTGGAGTATAGGCACCATATTT
GCTGAACTAGCAACTAAGAAACCACTTTTCCATGGGGATTCAGAAATTGATCAACTCTTCAGGATTTTCA
GAGCTTTGGGCACTCCCAATAATGAAGTGTGGCCAGAAGTGGAATCTTTACAGGACTATAAGAATACATT
TCCCAAATGGAAACCAGGAAGCCTAGCATCCCATGTCAAAAACTTGGATGAAAATGGCTTGGATTTGCTC
TCGAAAATGTTAATCTATGATCCAGCCAAACGAATTTCTGGCAAAATGGCACTGAATCATCCATATTTTA
ATGATTTGGACAATCAGATTAAGAAGATGTAGTAATGAACTAGTCCGTAACTTGAAAGTATTTCGATTTC
TTGGCTTTATATATCTTGTGGAAAGGACGAGCTAGAAACACTGGTCAGGCCAAG
