>Addgene plasmid #141799 | TFORF1145 | depositor partial sequence | sequence record 277535 | Barcode
GCTAGAAACACTGGTCAGGCCAAG
